>Addgene plasmid #70176 | OPA1-isoform4 | addgene partial sequence | sequence record 133043 | pLXSN5 5'-CCCTTGAACCTCCTCGTTCGACC-3'
TCCTCCCTTTATCCAGCCCTCACTCCTTCTCTAGGCGCCGGAATTAGATCTCTCGAGAATTCACGCGTGG
TACCATGTGGCGACTACGTCGGGCCGCTGTGGCCTGTGAGGTCTGCCAGTCTTTAGTGAAACACAGCTCT
GGAATAAAAGGAAGTTTACCACTACAAAAACTACATCTGGTTTCACGAAGCATTTATCATTCACATCATC
CTACCTTAAAGCTTCAACGACCCCAATTAAGGACATCCTTTCAGCAGTTCTCTTCTCTGACAAACCTTCC
TTTACGTAAACTGAAATTCTCTCCAATTAAATATGGCTACCAGCCTCGCAGGAATTTTTGGCCAGCAAGA
TTAGCTACGAGACTCTTAAAACTTCGCTATCTCATACTAGGATCGGCTGTTGGGGGTGGCTACACAGCCA
AAAAGACTTTTGATCAGTGGAAAGATATGATACCGGACCTTAGTGAATATAAATGGATTGTGCCTGACAT
TGTGTGGGAAATTGATGAGTATATCGATTTTGGTTCTCCGGAAGAAACGGCGTTTAGAGCAACAGATCGT
GGATCTGAAAGTGACAAGCATTTTAGAAAGGGTCTGCTTGGTGAGCTCATTCTCTTACAACAACAAATTC
AAGAGCATGAAGAGGAAGCGCGCAGAGCCGCTGGCCAATATAGCACGAGCTATGCCCAACAGAAGCGCAA
GGTGTCAGACAAAGAGAAAATTGACCAACTTCAGGAAGAACTTCTGCACACTCAGTTGAAGTATCAGAGA
ATCTTGGAACGATTAGAAAAGGAGAACAAAGAATTGAGAAAATTAGTATTGCAGAAAGATGACAAAGGCA
TTCATCATAGAAAGCTTAAGAAATCTTTGATTGACATGTATTCTGAAGTTCTTGATGTTCTCTCTGATTA
TGATGCCAGTTATAATACGCAAGATCATCTGCCACGGGTTGTTGTGGTTGGAGATCAGAGTGCTGGAAAG
ACTAGTGTGTTGGAAATGATTGCCCAAGCTCGAATATTCCCAAGAGGATCTGGGGAGATGATGACACGTT
CTCCAGTTAAGGTGACTCTGA
