>Addgene plasmid #70176 | OPA1-isoform4 | addgene partial sequence | sequence record 133044 | MSCV_C_rev2 5'-ggccagaggccacttgtgtagcgcc-3'
CCAGCGGGGCTGCTAAAGCGCATGCTCCAGACTGCCTTGGGAAAAGCGCCTCCCCTACCCGGTAGAATTC
GTTAACTTGTTTATTGCAGCTTATAATGGTTACAAATAAAGCAATAGCATCACAAATTTCACAAATAAAG
CATTTTTTTCACTGCATTCTAGTTGTGGTTTGTCCAAACTCATCAATGTATCTTATCATGTCTGCTCGAA
GCGGCCGCTTATTTCTCCTGATGAAGAGCTTCAATGAAAGCATCAAGTTTTTCTTGAATTTCTCTAACTT
TCTTGAGGTCTTCCGCCAGTTGAACGCGTTTACCAGTAAGCAATTTAATCTTCTTCTCACCATCTTCAGC
AAAATCTTCCAATACCTCTTTAACATTTTTCTCTAATCGCCTAACTTCAGTATTTGTAAGTTGTTGCCTT
AAAGTATTTGCGGTGATAGCAAGCATGCGCTGTATACGCCAAAACAAGACCACATCATTGCATTCCAACT
CAGAATCTACAAAATGCCTTTGGTAGTAATAAAAACCTCTTCGACAAAGGTTACAATGGTTTAGAGCTGT
TTTTAAAAAATGTCTTCTATAAACTTGATGCCAAGTATCCTTAATCAAGCTTGGATCTACTTCTACTCCT
CGGGATTCAAGGTTCTTCCGGACTGTGGTTATTTCATCACTTGCAAGATAAGCTGGGTGCTCCTCATTAC
ATTTCAACATCTTCTCCAATTCATTCTTGGTTTCATTGTGAACACACTGTTCTTGGGTCCGATTCTTCCA
GTATAACCACCTCTTTTTCCAGTCTGGACCCACCATGTTTTCAATTGCATTTTCAGTATCCTTGAGACGA
GCCTGCAGAGCCTCTTCCATAAAATAAATAGCTGCATCCCATTGCTGTTTATCAGATATGGATCGGTCTT
CCAAAGCATTGTGTTGAATAACCCTCAAGCTGTCCTCCGCAAAGTCATTCCACTTGTGTCGTTTAATACT
TTCTTCCTTAACGGCCTCTTTAAGTTTATCAAATATGTCATCATGCTCTTTCCCTTTCGGTTCTGTCATA
AA
