[The description below was written by a language model from this plasmid's Addgene catalogue record.]
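Description:
OPA1-isoform4 is a retroviral mammalian expression plasmid built on the pMSCV-puro backbone (about 6.3 kb without insert), carrying the human OPA1 isoform 4 coding sequence cloned between the XhoI and HpaI sites, both of which remain intact. It is maintained in bacteria under ampicillin selection, and the recommended host is a recombination-limiting strain, which is common practice for plasmids with repeated LTR sequences. The copy number is not recorded. No feature table accompanies the record, so individual elements are not itemised. MSCV-type vectors of this family generally use the murine stem cell virus 5′ LTR to drive the inserted gene, include a packaging signal so the transcript can be encapsidated in packaging cells, and carry a separate internal cassette conferring puromycin resistance. Puromycin is the mammalian selectable marker listed here. No epitope tag or reporter fusion is stated.

OPA1 (optic atrophy 1) is a dynamin-related GTPase of the mitochondrial inner membrane that is required for mitochondrial fusion. The human gene produces multiple mRNA splice variants, and this construct encodes one of them, isoform 4. The stated purpose is mammalian expression of this isoform, and the associated study concerns how OPA1 proteolytic processing controls mitochondrial fusion and how that processing is influenced by mRNA splicing, membrane potential and the protease Yme1L. The plasmid is therefore suited to transient transfection or to producing retrovirus for stable, puromycin-selected expression of a single defined OPA1 isoform, for example to compare the processing pattern and fusion activity of individual splice forms.
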