Addgene plasmid #70176: OPA1-isoform4
Purpose: Mammalian expression of hsOPA1 isoform 4
Depositing lab: David Chan. Depositing organization: California Institute of Technology. Publication: OPA1 processing controls mitochondrial fusion and is regulated by mRNA splicing, membrane potential, and Yme1L. Song Z, Chen H, Fiket M, Alexander C, Chan DC. J Cell Biol. 2007 Aug 27;178(5):749-55. Epub 2007 Aug 20. 10.1083/jcb.200704110 PubMed 17709429.
Backbone
  Vector backbone: pMSCV-puro
  Backbone manufacturer: Clontech
  Backbone size w/o insert (bp): 6300
  Vector type: Mammalian Expression, Retroviral
  Selectable markers: Puromycin
Growth in bacteria
  Bacterial resistance: Ampicillin, 100 μg/mL
  Growth temperature: 37°C
  Growth strain: NEB Stable
  Copy number: Unknown
Gene/Insert
  Gene/Insert name: hsOPA1 isoform 4 (alt names: Optic atrophy 1 protein; KIAA0567; DYNAMIN-LIKE 120-KD PROTEIN, MITOCHONDRIAL)
  Species: H. sapiens (human)
  GenBank ID: NM_130833.2
  Entrez Gene: OPA1 (a.k.a. BERHS, MGM1, MTDPS14, NPG, NTG, largeG)
  Cloning method: Restriction Enzyme; 5′ cloning site XhoI (not destroyed); 3′ cloning site HpaI (not destroyed)
  Sequencing primers: 5′ CCCTTGAACCTCCTCGTTCGACC
Terms and licenses: Academic/Nonprofit Terms; Industry Terms: Not Available to Industry
How to cite: OPA1-isoform4 was a gift from David Chan (Addgene plasmid # 70176 ; http://n2t.net/addgene:70176 ; RRID:Addgene_70176)
